>Addgene plasmid #231001 | pCS2 3xFLAG FEM1A | addgene full sequence | sequence record 458887 | Addgene NGS Result
CGCCATTCTGCCTGGGGACGTCGGAGCAAGCTTGATTTAGGTGACACTATAGAATACAAGCTACTTGTTC
TTTTTGCAGGATCCGCCACCATGGACTACAAAGACCATGACGGTGATTATAAAGATCATGACATCGATTA
CAAGGATGACGATGACAAGGGCGGAGGAGTCGACATGGATCTGCACACAGCGGTGTACAATGCGGCGCAC
GACGGCAAGCTGCCGCTGCTGCAGAAGCTGCTGGCCGGCCGTGGGCGTGAGGAGCTGGAGGAGCTGCTGG
GTGAGGTGGCCGGCGGTGGCACGCCACTGCTAATCGCAGCGCGCCGTGGACACCTAGACGTGGTGGAGTA
TCTGGTGGACCACTGCGGCGCCAGCGTGGAGGCGAGCGGCTCCGTGCACTTCGATGGCGAGACCATCGAG
GGCGCGCCGCCGCTCTGGGCAGCGTCGGCCGCGGGTCACCTGGCCGTGGTGCGTAGCCTTCTGCGCCGAG
GCGCCTCGGTCAACCGCACCACGCGCACCAACTCCACGCCGCTGCGCGCCGCCTGCTTCGACGGCCACCT
GGACGTGGTACGCTACCTGGTGGGCGAGCACAAGGCGGACCTGGAGGTGGCCAATCGCCACGGCCACACG
TGCCTTATGATCTCCTGCTACAAGGGCCACCGCGAGATCGCGCGCTACCTGCTGGAGCGCGGCGCACAGG
TGAACCGGCGCAGCGCCAAGGGCAACACCGCCCTGCACGACTGTGCAGAATCTGGCAGCCTGGAGATCCT
ACAGCTGCTGCTGGGCTGCCACGCGCGCATGGAGCGCGACGGCTATGGCATGACCCCGCTGCTGGCCGCC
AGCGTCACCGGGCACACCAACATCGTGGAGTACCTCATCCAGGAACAGCCGGGCCACGAGCAGCTCTCAG
GGACAGAGCTTCCCGGGGAAGGCTCCTCCCAGGTGGCAGGAAACCACTGCTCCACCCCAGAAGAAGCAGA
ACCGTATGAGAGCTGCTGCCCTACCAGCCGGGAAGCAGCTGTGGAAGCTTTGGAGCTGCTGGGTGCCACC
TACGTGGATAAGAAAAGGGATCTGCTTGGAGCCCTGAAGCACTGGAGAAGGGCGATGGAACTCCGTCACC
AGGGTGGAGGCTACCTCCCTAAGCCGGAGCCCCAGCAACTGGTTCTGGCCTATGACTATTCCAGGGAGGT
GACTACACCCCAAGAGTTGGAAGCCCTCATTACAGATCCTGATGAAATGCGGATGCAGGCGCTGCTGATA
CGGGAGAGAATCTTGGGCCCCTCACATCCTGACACTTCATACTACATACGGTACCGGGGTGCTGTCTATG
CGGACTCCGGGAATTTCGAGCGCTGTATCCGTCTGTGGAAGTATGCCTTGGACATGCAACAAAACAACTT
GGAGCCCCTGAGCCCCATGACCGCCAGCAGCTTCCTGTCGTTTGCAGAGCTCTTCTCCTACGTGCTGCAG
GACCGCTCGGCCAAGGGCAACCTGGGCATGCAGCTTGGCTTTGCCGACCTCATGGGTGTGCTCAGCAAAG
GGGTTCGGGAAGTGGAGCGGGCTCTGCAGTTGCCCAAGGAACCGGGTGACTCCGCACAGTTCACCAAAGC
CATTGCCATCATCCTCCACCTTCTGTACCTATTGGAGAAGGTGGAGTGCACCCCCAGCCAGGAACACCTC
AAGCACCAGACAGTCTACCGCCTGCTCAAGTGTGCCCCTCGCGGTAAAAACGGCTTCACCCCACTACACA
TGGCGGTGGACAAGGAGACCACCAACGTGGGCCGGTATCGTGTGGGCGTCTTCCCATCGCTGCAGGTGGT
CAAGGTGCTGTTGGACTGCGGAGCAGACCCTGACAGCAGGGATTTCGACAACAACACCCCACTGCACATC
GCTGCCCAGAATAATTGCCCGGCCATCATGGATGCTCTCATCGAAGCTGGGGCCCACATGGACGCCACCA
ATGCCTTCAAAAAGACTGCCTACGAGCTGCTGGACTCGAAGCTGTTGGCTAAGAGCACCGTGCAGCCTTT
CAATTATGTGACACTGCAGTGCCTAGCTGCCCGTGCCCTGGACAGGAACAAGGTCCCTTATAAGGGCTTC
ATCCCAGAGGAGCTGGAGGCCTTCATCCAGTTGCATTGATCTAGAACTATAGTGAGTCGTATTACGTAGA
TCCAGACATGATAAGATACATTGATGAGTTTGGACAAACCACAACTAGAATGCAGTGAAAAAAATGCTTT
ATTTGTGAAATTTGTGATGCTATTGCTTTATTTGTAACCATTATAAGCTGCAATAAACAAGTTAACAACA
ACAATTGCATTCATTTTATGTTTCAGGTTCAGGGGGAGGTGTGGGAGGTTTTTTAATTCGCGGCCGCGGC
GCCAATGCATTGGGCCCGGTACCCAGCTTTTGTTCCCTTTAGTGAGGGTTAATTGCGCGCTTGGCGTAAT
CATGGTCATAGCTGTTTCCTGTGTGAAATTGTTATCCGCTCACAATTCCACACAACATACGAGCCGGGAG
CATAAAGTGTAAAGCCTGGGGTGCCTAATGAGTGAGCTAACTCACATTAATTGCGTTGCGCTCACTGCCC
GCTTTCCAGTCGGGAAACCTGTCGTGCCAGCTGCATTAATGAATCGGCCAACGCGCGGGGAGAGGCGGTT
TGCGTATTGGGCGCTCTTCCGCTTCCTCGCTCACTGACTCGCTGCGCTCGGTCGTTCGGCTGCGGCGAGC
GGTATCAGCTCACTCAAAGGCGGTAATACGGTTATCCACAGAATCAGGGGATAACGCAGGAAAGAACATG
TGAGCAAAAGGCCAGCAAAAGGCCAGGAACCGTAAAAAGGCCGCGTTGCTGGCGTTTTTCCATAGGCTCC
GCCCCCCTGACGAGCATCACAAAAATCGACGCTCAAGTCAGAGGTGGCGAAACCCGACAGGACTATAAAG
ATACCAGGCGTTTCCCCCTGGAAGCTCCCTCGTGCGCTCTCCTGTTCCGACCCTGCCGCTTACCGGATAC
CTGTCCGCCTTTCTCCCTTCGGGAAGCGTGGCGCTTTCTCATAGCTCACGCTGTAGGTATCTCAGTTCGG
TGTAGGTCGTTCGCTCCAAGCTGGGCTGTGTGCACGAACCCCCCGTTCAGCCCGACCGCTGCGCCTTATC
CGGTAACTATCGTCTTGAGTCCAACCCGGTAAGACACGACTTATCGCCACTGGCAGCAGCCACTGGTAAC
AGGATTAGCAGAGCGAGGTATGTAGGCGGTGCTACAGAGTTCTTGAAGTGGTGGCCTAACTACGGCTACA
CTAGAAGAACAGTATTTGGTATCTGCGCTCTGCTGAAGCCAGTTACCTTCGGAAAAAGAGTTGGTAGCTC
TTGATCCGGCAAACAAACCACCGCTGGTAGCGGTGGTTTTTTTGTTTGCAAGCAGCAGATTACGCGCAGA
AAAAAAGGATCTCAAGAAGATCCTTTGATCTTTTCTACGGGGTCTGACGCTCAGTGGAACGAAAACTCAC
GTTAAGGGATTTTGGTCATGAGATTATCAAAAAGGATCTTCACCTAGATCCTTTTAAATTAAAAATGAAG
TTTTAAATCAATCTAAAGTATATATGAGTAAACTTGGTCTGACAGTTACCAATGCTTAATCAGTGAGGCA
CCTATCTCAGCGATCTGTCTATTTCGTTCATCCATAGTTGCCTGACTCCCCGTCGTGTAGATAACTACGA
TACGGGAGGGCTTACCATCTGGCCCCAGTGCTGCAATGATACCGCGAGACCCACGCTCACCGGCTCCAGA
TTTATCAGCAATAAACCAGCCAGCCGGAAGGGCCGAGCGCAGAAGTGGTCCTGCAACTTTATCCGCCTCC
ATCCAGTCTATTAATTGTTGCCGGGAAGCTAGAGTAAGTAGTTCGCCAGTTAATAGTTTGCGCAACGTTG
TTGCCATTGCTACAGGCATCGTGGTGTCACGCTCGTCGTTTGGTATGGCTTCATTCAGCTCCGGTTCCCA
ACGATCAAGGCGAGTTACATGATCCCCCATGTTGTGCAAAAAAGCGGTTAGCTCCTTCGGTCCTCCGATC
GTTGTCAGAAGTAAGTTGGCCGCAGTGTTATCACTCATGGTTATGGCAGCACTGCATAATTCTCTTACTG
TCATGCCATCCGTAAGATGCTTTTCTGTGACTGGTGAGTACTCAACCAAGTCATTCTGAGAATAGTGTAT
GCGGCGACCGAGTTGCTCTTGCCCGGCGTCAATACGGGATAATACCGCGCCACATAGCAGAACTTTAAAA
GTGCTCATCATTGGAAAACGTTCTTCGGGGCGAAAACTCTCAAGGATCTTACCGCTGTTGAGATCCAGTT
CGATGTAACCCACTCGTGCACCCAACTGATCTTCAGCATCTTTTACTTTCACCAGCGTTTCTGGGTGAGC
AAAAACAGGAAGGCAAAATGCCGCAAAAAAGGGAATAAGGGCGACACGGAAATGTTGAATACTCATACTC
TTCCTTTTTCAATATTATTGAAGCATTTATCAGGGTTATTGTCTCATGAGCGGATACATATTTGAATGTA
TTTAGAAAAATAAACAAATAGGGGTTCCGCGCACATTTCCCCGAAAAGTGCCACCTAAATTGTAAGCGTT
AATATTTTGTTAAAATTCGCGTTAAATTTTTGTTAAATCAGCTCATTTTTTAACCAATAGGCCGAAATCG
GCAAAATCCCTTATAAATCAAAAGAATAGACCGAGATAGGGT
[37 nt withheld, positions 4733-4769]
AAAGAACGTGGACTCCAACGTCAAAGG
[49 nt withheld, positions 4797-4845]
T
[91 nt withheld, positions 4847-4937]
G
[124 nt withheld, positions 4939-5062]
CCCATTCGCCATTCAGGCTGCGCAACTGTTGGGAAGGGCGATCGGTGCGGGCCTCTTCGCTATTACGCCA
GTCGACCGCCAATTCAATATGGCGTATATGGACTCATGCCAATTCAATATGGTGGATCTGGACCTGTGCC
AATTCAATATGGCGTATATGGACTCGTGCCAATTCAATATGGTGGATCTGGACCCCAGCCAATTCAATAT
GGCGGACTTGGCACCATGCCAATTCAATATGGCGGACCTGGCACTGTGCCAACTGGGGAGGGGTCTACTT
GGCACGGTGCCAAGTTTGAGGAGGGGTCTTGGCCCTGTGCCAAGTCCGCCATATTGAATTGGCATGGTGC
CAATAATGGCGGCCATATTGGCTATATGCCAGGATCAATATATAGGCAATATCCAATATGGCCCTATGCC
AATATGGCTATTGGCCAGGTTCAATACTATGTATTGGCCCTATGCCATATAGTATTCCATATATGGGTTT
TCCTATTGACGTAGATAGCCCCTCCCAATGGGCGGTCCCATATACCATATATGGGGCTTCCTAATACCGC
CCATAGCCACTCCCCCATTGACGTCAATGGTCTCTATATATGGTCTTTCCTATTGACGTCATATGGGCGG
TCCTATTGACGTATATGGCGCCTCCCCCATTGACGTCAATTACGGTAAATGGCCCGCCTGGCTCAATGCC
CATTGACGTCAATAGGACCACCCACCATTGACGTCAATGGGATGGCTCATTGCCCATTCATATCCGTTCT
CACGCCCCCTATTGACGTCAATGACGGTAAATGGCCCACTTGGCAGTACATCAATATCTATTAATAGTAA
CTTGGCAAGTACATTACTATTGGAAGTACGCCAGGGTACATTGGCAGTACTCCCATTGACGTCAATGGCG
GTAAATGGCCCGCGATGGCTGCCAAGTACATCCCCATTGACGTCAATGGGGAGGGGCAATGACGCAAATG
GGCGTTCCATTGACGTAAATGGGCGGTAGGCGTGCCTAATGGGAGGTCTATATAAGCAATGCTCGTTTAG
GGAAC
Features (pLannotate 1.2.2; 16 found; start..end, strand, type, name):
     35..53      +  promoter       SP6 promoter: promoter for bacteriophage SP6 RNA polymerase
     94..159     +  CDS            3xFLAG: three tandem FLAG® epitope tags, followed by an enterokinase cleavage site
    175..2136    +  CDS            Fem1aa: FM1AA_MOUSE - Also known as Fem1a. Experimental evidence at transcript level: Swiss-Prot protein existence level 2. Probable component of an E3 ubiquitin-protein ligase complex, in which it may act as a substrate recognition subunit. May participate in antiinflammatory signaling via its interaction with PTGER4 (By similarity). From Mus musculus (Mouse).
   2147..2164    -  promoter       T7 promoter (fragment): promoter for bacteriophage T7 RNA polymerase
   2169..2303    -  polyA_signal   SV40 poly(A) signal: SV40 polyadenylation signal
   2416..2434    -  promoter       T3 promoter: promoter for bacteriophage T3 RNA polymerase
   2479..2495    -  protein_bind   lac operator: The lac repressor binds to the lac operator to inhibit transcription in E. coli. This inhibition can be relieved by adding lactose or isopropyl-β-D-thiogalactopyranoside (IPTG). lac repressor encoded by lacI
   2503..2533    -  promoter       lac promoter: promoter for the E. coli lac operon
   2548..2569    -  protein_bind   CAP binding site: CAP binding activates transcription in the presence of cAMP. E. coli catabolite activator protein
   2582..2674    -  CDS            lacI (fragment): lac repressor; lacI; The lac repressor binds to the lac operator to inhibit transcription in E. coli. This inhibition can be relieved by adding lactose or isopropyl-β-D-thiogalactopyranoside (IPTG).
   2857..3445    -  rep_origin     ori: high-copy-number ColE1/pMB1/pBR322/pUC origin of replication
   3616..4476    -  CDS            AmpR: β-lactamase; bla; confers resistance to ampicillin, carbenicillin, and related antibiotics
   4477..4581    -  promoter       AmpR promoter: bla
   4634..5062    -  rep_origin     f1 ori (sequence partly withheld): f1 bacteriophage origin of replication; arrow indicates direction of (+) strand synthesis
   5067..5133    -  CDS            lacZα (fragment): LacZα fragment of β-galactosidase; lacZ fragment
   5140..6117    +  promoter       CMV IE94 promoter: enhancer/promoter region of simian cytomegalovirus major immediate early transcription unit IE94
