[The description below was written by a language model from this plasmid's Addgene catalogue record and pLannotate feature annotations shown in this document.]
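Description:
pCS2 3xFLAG FEM1A is a mammalian expression plasmid built on the pCS2+ backbone for transient overexpression of mouse FEM1A (Fem1a, also known as Eprap or Fem1aa). The full sequenced plasmid is about 6.1 kb. It is propagated in E. coli using a high-copy ColE1/pUC-type origin and selected with ampicillin through the β-lactamase gene and its native promoter. An f1 phage origin and remnants of the lac region (lac promoter and operator, CAP site, and lacI and lacZα fragments) are carried over from the parental cloning vector and have no role in expressing the insert.

Expression in mammalian cells is driven by the simian cytomegalovirus IE94 enhancer/promoter, which on the circular map sits immediately upstream of the coding region. It is followed by an SP6 promoter, which also allows in vitro transcription of sense RNA. The open reading frame begins with a 3xFLAG epitope, three tandem FLAG tags that include an enterokinase cleavage site. This is fused to the N terminus of the roughly 1.96 kb Fem1a coding sequence, which was inserted between SalI and XbaI sites. An SV40 polyadenylation signal lies downstream of the insert, though the feature table annotates it on the minus strand. Reverse-oriented T7 (partial) and T3 promoters flank this region.

FEM1A is annotated as a probable substrate-recognition subunit of an E3 ubiquitin ligase complex. The FLAG tag allows the overexpressed protein to be detected or immunoprecipitated with anti-FLAG reagents. The associated publication concerns the structural basis and regulation of the reductive stress response.
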