Addgene plasmid #231001: pCS2 3xFLAG FEM1A
Purpose: Transient overexpression of mouse FEM1A in mammalian cells
Depositing lab: Michael Rape. Depositing organization: University of California, Berkeley. Publication: Structural basis and regulation of the reductive stress response. Manford AG, Mena EL, Shih KY, Gee CL, McMinimy R, Martinez-Gonzalez B, Sherriff R, Lew B, Zoltek M, Rodriguez-Perez F, Woldesenbet M, Kuriyan J, Rape M. Cell. 2021 Oct 14;184(21):5375-5390.e16. doi: 10.1016/j.cell.2021.09.002. Epub 2021 Sep 24. PubMed 34562363.
Backbone
  Vector backbone: pCS2+
  Backbone size w/o insert (bp): 4000
  Vector type: Mammalian Expression
Growth in bacteria
  Bacterial resistance: Ampicillin, 100 μg/mL
  Growth temperature: 37°C
  Growth strain: DH5alpha
  Copy number: Unknown
Gene/Insert
  Gene/Insert name: FEM1A
  Species: M. musculus (mouse)
  Insert size (bp): 1963
  Entrez Gene: Fem1a (a.k.a. Eprap, Fem1aa)
  Tag / fusion protein: 3xFLAG (N terminal on insert)
  Cloning method: Restriction Enzyme; 5′ cloning site SalI (unknown if destroyed); 3′ cloning site XbaI (unknown if destroyed)
  Sequencing primers: 5′ ATTTAGGTGACACTATAG
Terms and licenses: Academic/Nonprofit Terms; Industry Terms: Not Available to Industry
How to cite: pCS2 3xFLAG FEM1A was a gift from Michael Rape (Addgene plasmid # 231001 ; http://n2t.net/addgene:231001 ; RRID:Addgene_231001)
