>Addgene plasmid #231001 | pCS2 3xFLAG FEM1A | depositor partial sequence | sequence record 454105 | mouse FEM1A
ATGGATCTGCACACAGCGGTGTACAATGCGGCGCACGACGGCAAGCTGCCGCTGCTGCAGAAGCTGCTGG
CCGGCCGTGGGCGTGAGGAGCTGGAGGAGCTGCTGGGTGAGGTGGCCGGCGGTGGCACGCCACTGCTAAT
CGCAGCGCGCCGTGGACACCTAGACGTGGTGGAGTATCTGGTGGACCACTGCGGCGCCAGCGTGGAGGCG
AGCGGCTCCGTGCACTTCGATGGCGAGACCATCGAGGGCGCGCCGCCGCTCTGGGCAGCGTCGGCCGCGG
GTCACCTGGCCGTGGTGCGTAGCCTTCTGCGCCGAGGCGCCTCGGTCAACCGCACCACGCGCACCAACTC
CACGCCGCTGCGCGCCGCCTGCTTCGACGGCCACCTGGACGTGGTACGCTACCTGGTGGGCGAGCACAAG
GCGGACCTGGAGGTGGCCAATCGCCACGGCCACACGTGCCTTATGATCTCCTGCTACAAGGGCCACCGCG
AGATCGCGCGCTACCTGCTGGAGCGCGGCGCACAGGTGAACCGGCGCAGCGCCAAGGGCAACACCGCCCT
GCACGACTGTGCAGAATCTGGCAGCCTGGAGATCCTACAGCTGCTGCTGGGCTGCCACGCGCGCATGGAG
CGCGACGGCTATGGCATGACCCCGCTGCTGGCCGCCAGCGTCACCGGGCACACCAACATCGTGGAGTACC
TCATCCAGGAACAGCCGGGCCACGAGCAGCTCTCAGGGACAGAGCTTCCCGGGGAAGGCTCCTCCCAGGT
GGCAGGAAACCACTGCTCCACCCCAGAAGAAGCAGAACCGTATGAGAGCTGCTGCCCTACCAGCCGGGAA
GCAGCTGTGGAAGCTTTGGAGCTGCTGGGTGCCACCTACGTGGATAAGAAAAGGGATCTGCTTGGAGCCC
TGAAGCACTGGAGAAGGGCGATGGAACTCCGTCACCAGGGTGGAGGCTACCTCCCTAAGCCGGAGCCCCA
GCAACTGGTTCTGGCCTATGACTATTCCAGGGAGGTGACTACACCCCAAGAGTTGGAAGCCCTCATTACA
GATCCTGATGAAATGCGGATGCAGGCGCTGCTGATACGGGAGAGAATCTTGGGCCCCTCACATCCTGACA
CTTCATACTACATACGGTACCGGGGTGCTGTCTATGCGGACTCCGGGAATTTCGAGCGCTGTATCCGTCT
GTGGAAGTATGCCTTGGACATGCAACAAAACAACTTGGAGCCCCTGAGCCCCATGACCGCCAGCAGCTTC
CTGTCGTTTGCAGAGCTCTTCTCCTACGTGCTGCAGGACCGCTCGGCCAAGGGCAACCTGGGCATGCAGC
TTGGCTTTGCCGACCTCATGGGTGTGCTCAGCAAAGGGGTTCGGGAAGTGGAGCGGGCTCTGCAGTTGCC
CAAGGAACCGGGTGACTCCGCACAGTTCACCAAAGCCATTGCCATCATCCTCCACCTTCTGTACCTATTG
GAGAAGGTGGAGTGCACCCCCAGCCAGGAACACCTCAAGCACCAGACAGTCTACCGCCTGCTCAAGTGTG
CCCCTCGCGGTAAAAACGGCTTCACCCCACTACACATGGCGGTGGACAAGGAGACCACCAACGTGGGCCG
GTATCGTGTGGGCGTCTTCCCATCGCTGCAGGTGGTCAAGGTGCTGTTGGACTGCGGAGCAGACCCTGAC
AGCAGGGATTTCGACAACAACACCCCACTGCACATCGCTGCCCAGAATAATTGCCCGGCCATCATGGATG
CTCTCATCGAAGCTGGGGCCCACATGGACGCCACCAATGCCTTCAAAAAGACTGCCTACGAGCTGCTGGA
CTCGAAGCTGTTGGCTAAGAGCACCGTGCAGCCTTTCAATTATGTGACACTGCAGTGCCTAGCTGCCCGT
GCCCTGGACAGGAACAAGGTCCCTTATAAGGGCTTCATCCCAGAGGAGCTGGAGGCCTTCATCCAGTTGC
ATTGA
